Addgene plasmid #216292: pcDNA3.1-Tras heavy chain-GSG-SpyTag003
Purpose: Expresses anti-HER2 Tras Heavy chain-GSG-SpyTag003 in mammalian cells. To be paired with Tras light chain to form the anti-HER2 Tras Fab
Depositing lab: Mark Howarth. Depositing organization: University of Oxford. Publication: SpyMask enables combinatorial assembly of bispecific binders. Driscoll CL, Keeble AH, Howarth MR. Nat Commun. 2024 Mar 16;15(1):2403. doi: 10.1038/s41467-024-46599-9. PubMed 38493197.
Backbone
  Vector backbone: pcDNA3.1
  Backbone manufacturer: Invitrogen
  Backbone size w/o insert (bp): 5428
  Total vector size (bp): 6274
  Vector type: Mammalian Expression, Affinity Reagent/ Antibody
  Selectable markers: Neomycin (select with G418)
Growth in bacteria
  Bacterial resistance: Ampicillin, 100 μg/mL
  Growth temperature: 37°C
  Growth strain: DH5alpha
  Copy number: High Copy
Gene/Insert
  Gene/Insert name: Tras heavy chain-GSG-SpyTag003 (alt name: Tras Heavy-SpyTag003)
  Species: Synthetic
  Insert size (bp): 846
  Promoter: T7 promoter
  Tag / fusion protein: Signal peptide (N terminal on insert); SpyTag003 (C terminal on insert); His6 tag (C terminal on insert)
  Cloning method: Gibson Cloning
  Sequencing primers: 5′ T7F; 3′ T7R
Terms and licenses: Academic/Nonprofit Terms; Industry Terms: Not Available to Industry
How to cite: pcDNA3.1-Tras heavy chain-GSG-SpyTag003 was a gift from Mark Howarth (Addgene plasmid # 216292 ; http://n2t.net/addgene:216292 ; RRID:Addgene_216292)
