[The description below was written by a language model from this plasmid's Addgene catalogue record and pLannotate feature annotations shown in this document.]
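Description:
pcDNA3.1-Tras heavy chain-GSG-SpyTag003 is a mammalian expression plasmid built on the Invitrogen pcDNA3.1 backbone for producing the heavy-chain portion of an anti-HER2 Tras Fab. It is propagated in E. coli as a high-copy plasmid through a ColE1/pUC-type origin with ampicillin selection (AmpR under its own bla promoter). It also carries an f1 origin. For selection in mammalian cells, an SV40 early promoter drives the neomycin phosphotransferase gene, followed by an SV40 polyadenylation signal, which allows G418 selection of stable transfectants.

The synthetic insert, introduced by Gibson cloning, encodes an N-terminal signal peptide for secretion and the Tras heavy-chain Fab fragment. A GSG linker joins this to a C-terminal SpyTag003, and a His6 tag is present for affinity purification. The catalogue lists the T7 promoter as the promoter, and it does lie immediately upstream of the insert. The feature table, however, shows the CMV enhancer and immediate-early promoter further upstream, and these are the elements that would drive transcription in mammalian cells, with the bGH polyadenylation signal terminating the transcript.

The automated annotation labels the coding region as a mouse antibody heavy-chain fragment and marks a short influenza haemagglutinin-like fragment downstream. The first is a homology-based call consistent with an immunoglobulin heavy chain. The record does not explain the second. The sequenced record is 6,411 nt, somewhat longer than the 6,274 bp catalogue total.

The plasmid is meant to be co-expressed with a matching Tras light-chain construct to assemble the Fab. SpyTag003 forms a spontaneous covalent isopeptide bond with SpyCatcher003 partners, and the associated work uses this coupling for combinatorial assembly of bispecific binders.
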