Features (pLannotate 1.2.2; 21 found; start..end, strand, type, name):
     28..80      -  misc_feature   bom (fragment): basis of mobility region from pBR322
    235..614     +  enhancer       CMV enhancer: human cytomegalovirus immediate early enhancer
    615..818     +  promoter       CMV promoter: human cytomegalovirus (CMV) immediate early promoter
    814..847     +  LTR            5' LTR (truncated) (fragment): truncated 5' long terminal repeat (LTR) from HIV-1
    863..881     +  promoter       T7 promoter: promoter for bacteriophage T7 RNA polymerase
   1031..1693    +  CDS            HVM63_MOUSE (fragment): Experimental evidence at protein level: Swiss-Prot protein existence level 1. Anti-influenza H3N2 neuraminidase antibody. From Mus musculus (Mouse).
   1790..1924    +  CDS            HA (fragment): HEMA_I34A0 - Experimental evidence at protein level: Swiss-Prot protein existence level 1. Binds to sialic acid-containing receptors on the cell surface, bringing about the attachment of the virus particle to the cell. This attachment induces virion internalization either through clathrin-dependent endocytosis or through clathrin- and caveolin- independent pathway. Plays a major role in the determination of host range restriction and virulence. Class I viral fusion protein. Responsible for penetration of the virus into the cell cytoplasm by mediating the fusion of the membrane of the endocytos
   2008..2232    +  polyA_signal   bGH poly(A) signal: bovine growth hormone polyadenylation signal
   2236..2257    +  promoter       SV40 promoter (fragment): SV40 enhancer and early promoter
   2278..2706    +  rep_origin     f1 ori (sequence partly withheld): f1 bacteriophage origin of replication; arrow indicates direction of (+) strand synthesis
   2720..3049    +  promoter       SV40 promoter: SV40 enhancer and early promoter
   3116..3907    +  CDS            neo: KKA2_KLEPN - Also known as kan, nptII. Experimental evidence at protein level: Swiss-Prot protein existence level 1. Resistance to kanamycin, neomycin, paromomycin, ribostamycin, butirosin and gentamicin B. From Klebsiella pneumoniae.
   3931..4089    +  CDS            ble (fragment): BLE_KLEPN - Experimental evidence at protein level: Swiss-Prot protein existence level 1. Binding protein with a strong affinity to the bleomycin family of antibiotics. Binds to CL990; an antimitotic-antibiotic compound. From Klebsiella pneumoniae.
   4084..4205    +  polyA_signal   SV40 poly(A) signal: SV40 polyadenylation signal
   4278..4294    -  protein_bind   lac operator: The lac repressor binds to the lac operator to inhibit transcription in E. coli. This inhibition can be relieved by adding lactose or isopropyl-β-D-thiogalactopyranoside (IPTG). lac repressor encoded by lacI
   4302..4332    -  promoter       lac promoter: promoter for the E. coli lac operon
   4347..4368    -  protein_bind   CAP binding site: CAP binding activates transcription in the presence of cAMP. E. coli catabolite activator protein
   4381..4473    -  CDS            lacI (fragment): lac repressor; lacI; The lac repressor binds to the lac operator to inhibit transcription in E. coli. This inhibition can be relieved by adding lactose or isopropyl-β-D-thiogalactopyranoside (IPTG).
   4656..5244    -  rep_origin     ori: high-copy-number ColE1/pMB1/pBR322/pUC origin of replication
   5415..6275    -  CDS            AmpR: β-lactamase; bla; confers resistance to ampicillin, carbenicillin, and related antibiotics
   6276..6380    -  promoter       AmpR promoter: bla
>Addgene plasmid #216292 | pcDNA3.1-Tras heavy chain-GSG-SpyTag003 | addgene full sequence | sequence record 433349 | Addgene NGS Result
GACGGATCGGGAGATCTCCCGATCCCCTATGGTGCACTCTCAGTACAATCTGCTCTGATGCCGCATAGTT
AAGCCAGTATCTGCTCCCTGCTTGTGTGTTGGAGGTCGCTGAGTAGTGCGCGAGCAAAATTTAAGCTACA
ACAAGGCAAGGCTTGACCGACAATTGCATGAAGAATCTGCTTAGGGTTAGGCGTTTTGCGCTGCTTCGCG
ATGTACGGGCCAGATATACGCGTTGACATTGATTATTGACTAGTTATTAATAGTAATCAATTACGGGGTC
ATTAGTTCATAGCCCATATATGGAGTTCCGCGTTACATAACTTACGGTAAATGGCCCGCCTGGCTGACCG
CCCAACGACCCCCGCCCATTGACGTCAATAATGACGTATGTTCCCATAGTAACGCCAATAGGGACTTTCC
ATTGACGTCAATGGGTGGAGTATTTACGGTAAACTGCCCACTTGGCAGTACATCAAGTGTATCATATGCC
AAGTACGCCCCCTATTGACGTCAATGACGGTAAATGGCCCGCCTGGCATTATGCCCAGTACATGACCTTA
TGGGACTTTCCTACTTGGCAGTACATCTACGTATTAGTCATCGCTATTACCATGGTGATGCGGTTTTGGC
AGTACATCAATGGGCGTGGATAGCGGTTTGACTCACGGGGATTTCCAAGTCTCCACCCCATTGACGTCAA
TGGGAGTTTGTTTTGGCACCAAAATCAACGGGACTTTCCAAAATGTCGTAACAACTCCGCCCCATTGACG
CAAATGGGCGGTAGGCGTGTACGGTGGGAGGTCTATATAAGCAGAGCTCTCTGGCTAACTAGAGAACCCA
CTGCTTACTGGCTTATCGAAATTAATACGACTCACTATAGGGAGACCCAAGCTGGCTAGCGTTTAAACGG
GCCCTCTAGACTCGAGCGGCCGCCACCATGGGGATCCTTCCCAGCCCTGGGATGCCTGCGCTGCTCTCCC
TCGTGAGCCTTCTCTCCGTGCTGCTGATGGGTTGCGTAGCTGGTACCGGAGAGGTGCAGCTGGTAGAGTC
CGGAGGCGGCCTCGTGCAGCCCGGTGGCAGCCTTAGGCTGAGCTGTGCCGCGAGTGGCTTCAACATCAAA
GACACCTACATCCACTGGGTCCGACAAGCCCCTGGGAAGGGCCTGGAGTGGGTCGCCCGAATCTACCCCA
CCAACGGCTACACAAGGTACGCTGATAGCGTGAAGGGGAGGTTTACCATTAGCGCAGACACCAGCAAAAA
CACCGCATACCTCCAAATGAACAGCTTGCGAGCGGAGGACACCGCCGTGTACTACTGCAGCCGATGGGGC
GGATGGGGCTTCTATGCCATGGACTACTGGGGCCAAGGCACACTTGTTACCGTGTCCAGCGCCAGCACCA
AGGGCCCCTCCGTGTTCCCCCTGGCTCCCAGCAGCAAGAGCACCTCTGGTGGAACTGCTGCGCTCGGTTG
CCTGGTGAAGGATTACTTTCCTGAGCCCGTGACGGTGAGCTGGAACTCCGGTGCGCTGACCAGCGGAGTG
CACACCTTTCCCGCCGTCCTGCAAAGCAGCGGCTTGTACTCACTGAGCTCCGTGGTGACCGTGCCAAGCA
GCTCTCTGGGCACCCAGACATACATCTGCAACGTGAACCATAAGCCGAGCAATACCAAGGTGGACAAGAA
GGTAGAGCCCAAGTCTTGCGGGTCCGGGCGTGGCGTGCCTCACATCGTGATGGTGGACGCCTACAAGCGT
TACAAGGGGCATCACCACCATCATCATTGATAAACCGGTAAGCTGAGCAGCGGCTACAAGGACGTGATCC
TGTGGTTCAGCTTCGGCGCCAGCTGCTTCATCCTGCTGGCCATCGTGATGGGCCTGGTGTTCATCTGCGT
GAAGAACGGCAACATGCGGTGCACCATCTGCATCTGATGATATCGAATTCCACCACACTGGACTAGTGGA
TCCGAGCTCGGTACCAAGCTTAAGTTTAAACCGCTGATCAGCCTCGACTGTGCCTTCTAGTTGCCAGCCA
TCTGTTGTTTGCCCCTCCCCCGTGCCTTCCTTGACCCTGGAAGGTGCCACTCCCACTGTCCTTTCCTAAT
AAAATGAGGAAATTGCATCGCATTGTCTGAGTAGGTGTCATTCTATTCTGGGGGGTGGGGTGGGGCAGGA
CAGCAAGGGGGAGGATTGGGAAGACAATAGCAGGCATGCTGGGGATGCGGTGGGCTCTATGGCTTCTGAG
GCGGAAAGAACCAGCTGGGGCTCTAGGGGGTATCCCC
[124 nt withheld, positions 2278-2401]
C
[91 nt withheld, positions 2403-2493]
A
[49 nt withheld, positions 2495-2543]
CCTTTGACGTTGGAGTCCACGTTCTTT
[37 nt withheld, positions 2571-2607]
ACCCTATCTCGGTCTATTCTTTTGATTTATAAGGGATTTTGCCGATTTCGGCCTATTGGTTAAAAAATGA
GCTGATTTAACAAAAATTTAACGCGAATTAATTCTGTGGAATGTGTGTCAGTTAGGGTGTGGAAAGTCCC
CAGGCTCCCCAGCAGGCAGAAGTATGCAAAGCATGCATCTCAATTAGTCAGCAACCAGGTGTGGAAAGTC
CCCAGGCTCCCCAGCAGGCAGAAGTATGCAAAGCATGCATCTCAATTAGTCAGCAACCATAGTCCCGCCC
CTAACTCCGCCCATCCCGCCCCTAACTCCGCCCAGTTCCGCCCATTCTCCGCCCCATGGCTGACTAATTT
TTTTTATTTATGCAGAGGCCGAGGCCGCCTCTGCCTCTGAGCTATTCCAGAAGTAGTGAGGAGGCTTTTT
TGGAGGCCTAGGCTTTTGCAAAAAGCTCCCGGGAGCTTGTATATCCATTTTCGGATCTGATCAAGAGACA
GGATGAGGATCGTTTCGCATGATTGAACAAGATGGATTGCACGCAGGTTCTCCGGCCGCTTGGGTGGAGA
GGCTATTCGGCTATGACTGGGCACAACAGACAATCGGCTGCTCTGATGCCGCCGTGTTCCGGCTGTCAGC
GCAGGGGCGCCCGGTTCTTTTTGTCAAGACCGACCTGTCCGGTGCCCTGAATGAACTGCAGGACGAGGCA
GCGCGGCTATCGTGGCTGGCCACGACGGGCGTTCCTTGCGCAGCTGTGCTCGACGTTGTCACTGAAGCGG
GAAGGGACTGGCTGCTATTGGGCGAAGTGCCGGGGCAGGATCTCCTGTCATCTCACCTTGCTCCTGCCGA
GAAAGTATCCATCATGGCTGATGCAATGCGGCGGCTGCATACGCTTGATCCGGCTACCTGCCCATTCGAC
CACCAAGCGAAACATCGCATCGAGCGAGCACGTACTCGGATGGAAGCCGGTCTTGTCGATCAGGATGATC
TGGACGAAGAGCATCAGGGGCTCGCGCCAGCCGAACTGTTCGCCAGGCTCAAGGCGCGCATGCCCGACGG
CGAGGATCTCGTCGTGACCCATGGCGATGCCTGCTTGCCGAATATCATGGTGGAAAATGGCCGCTTTTCT
GGATTCATCGACTGTGGCCGGCTGGGTGTGGCGGACCGCTATCAGGACATAGCGTTGGCTACCCGTGATA
TTGCTGAAGAGCTTGGCGGCGAATGGGCTGACCGCTTCCTCGTGCTTTACGGTATCGCCGCTCCCGATTC
GCAGCGCATCGCCTTCTATCGCCTTCTTGACGAGTTCTTCTGAGCGGGACTCTGGGGTTCGAAATGACCG
ACCAAGCGACGCCCAACCTGCCATCACGAGATTTCGATTCCACCGCCGCCTTCTATGAAAGGTTGGGCTT
CGGAATCGTTTTCCGGGACGCCGGCTGGATGATCCTCCAGCGCGGGGATCTCATGCTGGAGTTCTTCGCC
CACCCCAACTTGTTTATTGCAGCTTATAATGGTTACAAATAAAGCAATAGCATCACAAATTTCACAAATA
AAGCATTTTTTTCACTGCATTCTAGTTGTGGTTTGTCCAAACTCATCAATGTATCTTATCATGTCTGTAT
ACCGTCGACCTCTAGCTAGAGCTTGGCGTAATCATGGTCATAGCTGTTTCCTGTGTGAAATTGTTATCCG
CTCACAATTCCACACAACATACGAGCCGGAAGCATAAAGTGTAAAGCCTGGGGTGCCTAATGAGTGAGCT
AACTCACATTAATTGCGTTGCGCTCACTGCCCGCTTTCCAGTCGGGAAACCTGTCGTGCCAGCTGCATTA
ATGAATCGGCCAACGCGCGGGGAGAGGCGGTTTGCGTATTGGGCGCTCTTCCGCTTCCTCGCTCACTGAC
TCGCTGCGCTCGGTCGTTCGGCTGCGGCGAGCGGTATCAGCTCACTCAAAGGCGGTAATACGGTTATCCA
CAGAATCAGGGGATAACGCAGGAAAGAACATGTGAGCAAAAGGCCAGCAAAAGGCCAGGAACCGTAAAAA
GGCCGCGTTGCTGGCGTTTTTCCATAGGCTCCGCCCCCCTGACGAGCATCACAAAAATCGACGCTCAAGT
CAGAGGTGGCGAAACCCGACAGGACTATAAAGATACCAGGCGTTTCCCCCTGGAAGCTCCCTCGTGCGCT
CTCCTGTTCCGACCCTGCCGCTTACCGGATACCTGTCCGCCTTTCTCCCTTCGGGAAGCGTGGCGCTTTC
TCATAGCTCACGCTGTAGGTATCTCAGTTCGGTGTAGGTCGTTCGCTCCAAGCTGGGCTGTGTGCACGAA
CCCCCCGTTCAGCCCGACCGCTGCGCCTTATCCGGTAACTATCGTCTTGAGTCCAACCCGGTAAGACACG
ACTTATCGCCACTGGCAGCAGCCACTGGTAACAGGATTAGCAGAGCGAGGTATGTAGGCGGTGCTACAGA
GTTCTTGAAGTGGTGGCCTAACTACGGCTACACTAGAAGAACAGTATTTGGTATCTGCGCTCTGCTGAAG
CCAGTTACCTTCGGAAAAAGAGTTGGTAGCTCTTGATCCGGCAAACAAACCACCGCTGGTAGCGGTGGTT
TTTTTGTTTGCAAGCAGCAGATTACGCGCAGAAAAAAAGGATCTCAAGAAGATCCTTTGATCTTTTCTAC
GGGGTCTGACGCTCAGTGGAACGAAAACTCACGTTAAGGGATTTTGGTCATGAGATTATCAAAAAGGATC
TTCACCTAGATCCTTTTAAATTAAAAATGAAGTTTTAAATCAATCTAAAGTATATATGAGTAAACTTGGT
CTGACAGTTACCAATGCTTAATCAGTGAGGCACCTATCTCAGCGATCTGTCTATTTCGTTCATCCATAGT
TGCCTGACTCCCCGTCGTGTAGATAACTACGATACGGGAGGGCTTACCATCTGGCCCCAGTGCTGCAATG
ATACCGCGAGACCCACGCTCACCGGCTCCAGATTTATCAGCAATAAACCAGCCAGCCGGAAGGGCCGAGC
GCAGAAGTGGTCCTGCAACTTTATCCGCCTCCATCCAGTCTATTAATTGTTGCCGGGAAGCTAGAGTAAG
TAGTTCGCCAGTTAATAGTTTGCGCAACGTTGTTGCCATTGCTACAGGCATCGTGGTGTCACGCTCGTCG
TTTGGTATGGCTTCATTCAGCTCCGGTTCCCAACGATCAAGGCGAGTTACATGATCCCCCATGTTGTGCA
AAAAAGCGGTTAGCTCCTTCGGTCCTCCGATCGTTGTCAGAAGTAAGTTGGCCGCAGTGTTATCACTCAT
GGTTATGGCAGCACTGCATAATTCTCTTACTGTCATGCCATCCGTAAGATGCTTTTCTGTGACTGGTGAG
TACTCAACCAAGTCATTCTGAGAATAGTGTATGCGGCGACCGAGTTGCTCTTGCCCGGCGTCAATACGGG
ATAATACCGCGCCACATAGCAGAACTTTAAAAGTGCTCATCATTGGAAAACGTTCTTCGGGGCGAAAACT
CTCAAGGATCTTACCGCTGTTGAGATCCAGTTCGATGTAACCCACTCGTGCACCCAACTGATCTTCAGCA
TCTTTTACTTTCACCAGCGTTTCTGGGTGAGCAAAAACAGGAAGGCAAAATGCCGCAAAAAAGGGAATAA
GGGCGACACGGAAATGTTGAATACTCATACTCTTCCTTTTTCAATATTATTGAAGCATTTATCAGGGTTA
TTGTCTCATGAGCGGATACATATTTGAATGTATTTAGAAAAATAAACAAATAGGGGTTCCGCGCACATTT
CCCCGAAAAGTGCCACCTGACGTC
